Addgene plasmid #58562: pD221 Cyc1_term
Purpose: pDONR221 carrying the Cyc1 terminator
Depositing lab: Leonid Kruglyak. Depositing organization: Princeton University.
Backbone
  Vector backbone: pDONR221
  Backbone manufacturer: Invitrogen
  Modifications to backbone: Insertion of CYC1 terminator by Gateway cloning
  Vector type: Gateway Entry
Growth in bacteria
  Bacterial resistance: Kanamycin, 50 μg/mL
  Growth temperature: 37°C
  Growth strain: DH5alpha
  Copy number: Low Copy
Gene/Insert
  Gene/Insert name: Cyc1 terminator
  Insert size (bp): 235
Terms and licenses: Academic/Nonprofit Terms; Industry Terms: Not Available to Industry
How to cite: pD221 Cyc1_term was a gift from Leonid Kruglyak (Addgene plasmid # 58562 ; http://n2t.net/addgene:58562 ; RRID:Addgene_58562)
