[The description below was written by a language model from this plasmid's Addgene catalogue record.]
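Description:
pD221 Cyc1_term is a Gateway entry clone built on the Invitrogen pDONR221 donor backbone, into which a 235 bp CYC1 terminator fragment was inserted by Gateway cloning. It is maintained in E. coli under kanamycin selection and is recorded as low copy. No feature table accompanies the entry, so the origin of replication, the exact attachment sites flanking the insert and the insert's orientation are not stated. As a general matter, a recombination product of a pDONR vector carries its insert between attL sites in place of the donor's counter-selectable cassette, which is what makes it a substrate for subsequent LR recombination into destination vectors.

The payload is purely regulatory: there is no promoter, coding sequence, tag or reporter listed. The CYC1 terminator is a widely used transcription termination and 3'-end processing element derived from the yeast cytochrome c gene. It is commonly placed downstream of open reading frames in Saccharomyces cerevisiae expression cassettes to give defined transcript ends. The record does not itself name a source species or a target host.

As a modular part in entry-clone form, the plasmid is most plausibly intended as a building block for assembling expression constructs by Gateway recombination, supplying the terminator to be combined with separately cloned promoters and coding sequences. The catalogue's stated purpose goes no further than describing it as pDONR221 carrying the CYC1 terminator, and no particular downstream destination vector or experimental application is specified.
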