>Addgene plasmid #58562 | pD221 Cyc1_term | depositor partial sequence | sequence record 90667 | Cyc1 terminator
GGGGACAAGTTTGTACAAAAAAGCAGGCTCATGTAATTAGTTATGTCACGCTTACATTCACGCCCTCCCC
CCACATCCGCTCTAACCGAAAAGGAAGGAGTTAGACAACCTGAAGTCTAGGTCCCTATTTATTTTTTTAT
AGTTATGTTAGTATTAAGAACGTTATTTATATTTCAAATTTTTCTTTTTTTTCTGTACAGACGCGTGTAC
GCATGTAACATTATACTGAAAACCTTGCTTGAGAAGGTTTTGGGACGCTCGAAGGCTTTACCCAGCTTTC
TTGTACAAAGTGGTCCCC
