>Addgene plasmid #58562 | pD221 Cyc1_term | addgene partial sequence | sequence record 92522 | M13pUC-Fwd 5'-CCCAGTCACGACGTTGTAAAACG-3'
ATTTTATTTTGACTGATAGTGACCTGTTCGTTGCAACAAATTGATGAGCAATGCGTTTTTTATAATGCCA
ACTTTGTACAAAAAAGCAGGCTCATGTAATTAGTTATGTCACGCTTACATTCACGCCCTCCCCCCACATC
CGCTCTAACCGAAAAGGAAGGAGTTAGACAACCTGAAGTCTAGGTCCCTATTTATTTTTTTATAGTTATG
TTAGTATTAAGAACGTTATTTATATTTCAAATTTTTCTTTTTTTTCTGTACAGACGCGTGTACGCATGTA
ACATTATACTGAAAACCTTGCTTGAGAAGGTTTTGGGACGCTCGAAGGCTTTACCCAGCTTTCTTGTACA
AAGTTGGCATTATAAGAAAGCATTGCTTATCAATTTGTTGCAACGAACAGGTCACTATCAGTCAAAATAA
AATCATTATTTG
