>Addgene plasmid #58562 | pD221 Cyc1_term | addgene partial sequence | sequence record 92526 | pENTR1A-3 5'-GTAACATCAGAGATTTTGAGACAC-3'
ACTCACTATAGGGGATATCAGCTGGATGGCAAATAATGATTTTATTTTGACTGATAGTGACCTGCTTCGT
TGCAACAAATTGATAAGCAATGCTTTCTTATAATGCCAACTTTGTACAAGAAAGCTGGGTAAAGCCTTCG
AGCGTCCCAAAACCTTCTCAAGCAAGGTTTTCAGTATAATGTTACATGCGTACACGCGTCTGTACAGAAA
AAAAAGAAAAATTTGAAATATAAATAACGTTCTTAATACTAACATAACTATAAAAAAATAAATAGGGACC
TAGACTTCAGGTTGTCTAACTCCTTCCTTTTCGGTTAGAGCGGATG
